>Addgene plasmid #147412 | pCIneo-lambdaN-HA-HsTNRC6A-CIM1-2mut-siRNAres_R | depositor full sequence | sequence record 289859 | Full Sequence
TCAATATTGGCCATTAGCCATATTATTCATTGGTTATATAGCATAAATCAATATTGGCTATTGGCCATTG
CATACGTTGTATCTATATCATAATATGTACATTTATATTGGCTCATGTCCAATATGACCGCCATGTTGGC
ATTGATTATTGACTAGTTATTAATAGTAATCAATTACGGGGTCATTAGTTCATAGCCCATATATGGAGTT
CCGCGTTACATAACTTACGGTAAATGGCCCGCCTGGCTGACCGCCCAACGACCCCCGCCCATTGACGTCA
ATAATGACGTATGTTCCCATAGTAACGCCAATAGGGACTTTCCATTGACGTCAATGGGTGGAGTATTTAC
GGTAAACTGCCCACTTGGCAGTACATCAAGTGTATCATATGCCAAGTCCGCCCCCTATTGACGTCAATGA
CGGTAAATGGCCCGCCTGGCATTATGCCCAGTACATGACCTTACGGGACTTTCCTACTTGGCAGTACATC
TACGTATTAGTCATCGCTATTACCATGGTGATGCGGTTTTGGCAGTACACCAATGGGCGTGGATAGCGGT
TTGACTCACGGGGATTTCCAAGTCTCCACCCCATTGACGTCAATGGGAGTTTGTTTTGGCACCAAAATCA
ACGGGACTTTCCAAAATGTCGTAACAACTGCGATCGCCCGCCCCGTTGACGCAAATGGGCGGTAGGCGTG
TACGGTGGGAGGTCTATATAAGCAGAGCTCGTTTAGTGAACCGTCAGATCACTAGAAGCTTTATTGCGGT
AGTTTATCACAGTTAAATTGCTAACGCAGTCAGTGCTTCTGACACAACAGTCTCGAACTTAAGCTGCAGT
GACTCTCTTAAGGTAGCCTTGCAGAAGTTGGTCGTGAGGCACTGGGCAGGTAAGTATCAAGGTTACAAGA
CAGGTTTAAGGAGACCAATAGAAACTGGGCTTGTCGAGACAGAGAAGACTCTTGCGTTTCTGATAGGCAC
CTATTGGTCTTACTGACATCCACTTTGCCTTTCTCTCCACAGGTGTCCACTCCCAGTTCAATTACAGCTC
TTAAGGCTAGAGTACTTAATACGACTCACTATAGGCTAGCCACCATGGACGCACAAACACGACGACGTGA
GCGTCGCGCTGAGAAACAAGCTCAATGGAAAGCTGCAAACCCACCGCTCGAGATGGCTTACCCATACGAT
GTTCCAGATTACGCTATGGATGCTGATTCTGCCTCCAGTTCTGAATCAGAGAGAAACATCACTATCATGG
CTTCAGGGAACACAGGTGGTGAAAAAGATGGCCTTCGGAATAGCACTGGACTTGGTTCCCAAAACAAGTT
TGTAGTTGGTAGCAGCAGCAATAATGTGGGCCATGGAAGTAGTACTGGGCCATGGGGTTTTTCCCATGGA
GCCATAATAAGCACATGTCAGGTCTCTGTGGATGCTCCTGAAAGCAAATCTGAAAGTAGCAACAATAGAA
TGAATGCTTGGGGCACTGTAAGTTCTTCATCAAATGGAGGGTTAAATCCAAGCACTTTGAATTCAGCTAG
CAACCATGGTGCCTGGCCAGTATTAGAGAACAATGGACTTGCCCTAAAAGGGCCTGTAGGGAGTGGTAGT
TCTGGCATTAATATTCAGTGCAGTACTATAGGCCAGATGCCTAACAATCAGAGTATTAACTCTAAAGTGA
GTGGTGGTTCTACCCATGGTACCTGGGGAAGCCTTCAGGAAACTTGTGAATCTGAAGTAAGTGGTACACA
GAAGGTTTCATTCAGTGGTCAACCTCAAAATATTACCACTGAAATGACTGGACCAAATAACACTACTAAC
TTTATGACCTCTAGTTTACCAAACTCCGGTTCAGTGCAGAATAATGAGCTGCCTAGTAGTAACACAGGGG
CCTGGCGTGTGAGCACAATGAATCATCCTCAGATGCAGGCTCCATCAGGTATGAATGGCACTTCCCTTTC
TCACCTTAGCAATGGAGAGTCAAAAAGTGGAGGCTCTTATGGTACTACATGGGGTGCCTATGGTTCTAAT
TACTCTGGAGACAAATGTTCAGGCCCTAATGGCCAAGCTAATGGTGACACTGTGAATGCAACTCTAATGC
AGCCTGGCGTAAATGGTCCTATGGGCACTAACTTTCAAGTTAACACAAACAAAGGAGGTGGTGTGTGGGA
ATCTGGTGCAGCAAACTCCCAGAGTACATCATGGGGAAGTGGAAATGGCGCAAATTCTGGAGGAAGTCGA
AGAGGATGGGGAACCCCTGCACAAAACACTGGCACTAATTTACCCAGCGTTGAGTGGAACAAACTGCCTA
GCAATCAGCATTCCAATGATAGTGCAAATGGCAATGGTAAGACGTTTACAAATGGATGGAAATCTACTGA
GGAAGAGGATCAGGGTTCTGCCACATCTCAGACAAATGAGCAAAGCAGTGTGTGGGCCAAAACAGGAGGT
ACAGTGGAGAGCGATGGTAGTACAGAAAGCACTGGACGCCTTGAGGAAAAAGGAACTGGGGAAAGTCAGA
GTAGAGACAGAAGAAAAATTGATCAGCACACATTACTCCAAAGCATTGTAAACAGAACTGACTTAGATCC
ACGTGTCCTGTCCAACTCTGGTTGGGGACAGACTCCTATTAAGCAGAATACTGCCTGGGATACAGAAACA
TCACCTAGAGGGGAACGAAAGACTGACAATGGGACAGAGGCCTGGGGAAGCTCTGCAACACAGACTTTTA
ACTCAGGGGCATGTATAGATAAGACTAGCCCTAATGGTAATGATACCTCATCTGTATCAGGGTGGGGCGA
TCCCAAACCTGCTCTGAGGTGGGGAGATTCCAAAGGCTCAAACTGCCAGGGGGGGTGGGAAGATGATTCT
GCTGCTACAGGAATGGTCAAGAGCAATCAGTGGGGGAATTGCAAAGAGGAGAAGGCTGCATGGAATGACT
CGCAAAAGAATAAACAGGGATGGGGTGATGGACAAAAATCAAGCCAAGGGTGGTCTGTTTCTGCCAGTGA
TAACTGGGGAGAAACTTCAAGGAATAACCATTGGGGTGAGGCCAATAAGAAATCCAGCTCAGGAGGTAGT
GACAGTGACAGGTCCGTTTCCGGTTGGAACGAACTTGGTAAAACTAGTTCTTTCACTTGGGGAAACAACA
TAAATCCAAATAATTCATCAGGATGGGATGAATCTTCTAAACCTACTCCTTCCCAGGGATGGGGAGACCC
TCCAAAGTCTAATCAGTCTCTAGGTTGGGGAGATTCGTCAAAGCCAGTCAGCTCTCCAGACTGGAACAAG
CAACAAGACATTGTTGGATCTTGGGGAATCCCACCAGCTACAGGCAAACCTCCTGGTACAGGCTGGCTGG
GGGGACCTATACCAGCCCCAGCAAAAGAAGAAGAACCCACAGGCTGGGAGGAACCATCCCCAGAATCTAT
ACGTCGCAAAATGGAGATTGATGATGGAACTTCAGCTTGGGGAGATCCAAGCAAATACAACTACAAAAAT
GTGAACATGTGGAACAAAAACGTCCCAAATGGCAACAGCCGTTCAGACCAGCAAGCACAGGTACATCAGC
TGCTAACGCCTGCAAGTGCCATCTCAAACAAAGAGGCAAGCAGTGGCTCTGGCTGGGGTGAGCCCTGGGG
GGAGCCTTCTACTCCAGCCACAACTGTGGATAATGGTACTTCAGCATGGGGTAAGCCCATAGACAGTGGT
CCCAGCTGGGGGGAACCCATTGCTGCGGCATCCAGCACATCCACGTGGGGCTCCAGCTCTGTTGGTCCAC
AAGCATTAAGCAAATCTGGGCCAAAATCTATGCAAGATGGCTGGTGTGGTGATGATATGCCATTGCCTGG
AAATCGCCCCACTGGCTGGGAAGAGGAAGAGGATGTGGAGATTGGAATGTGGAATAGTAATTCATCTCAA
GAGCTTAACTCATCTTTAAATTGGCCACCATATACAAAGAAAATGTCATCGAAGGGTCTGAGTGGCAAAA
AAAGGAGAAGGGAAAGGGGAATGATGAAAGGTGGAAACAAACAAGAAGAAGCGTGGATAAATCCATTTGT
TAAACAGTTTTCAAACATCAGTTTTTCGAGAGACTCACCAGAGGAAAATGTACAAAGCAATAAGATGGAC
CTTTCTGGAGGAATGTTACAAGACAAACGAATGGAGATAGATAAACATAGCCTAAATATTGGTGATTACA
ATCGAACGGTCGGGAAAGGCCCTGGTTCTCGGCCTCAGATTTCCAAAGAGTCTTCCATGGAGCGCAATCC
TTATTTTGATAAGGATGGCATTGTAGCAGATGAATCCCAAAACATGCAGTTTATGTCCAGTCAAAGCATG
AAGCTTCCCCCTTCAAATAGTGCACTACCTAACCAGGCCCTTGGCTCCATAGCAGGGCTGGGTATGCAAA
ACTTGAATTCTGTTAGACAGAATGGCAATCCCAGTATGTTTGGTGTTGGAAACACAGCAGCACAACCCCG
GGGCATGCAGCAGCCTCCAGCACAACCTCTTAGTTCATCTCAACCCAACCTGCGGGCCCAGGTGCCTCCT
CCATTACTCTCCCCTCAGGTTCCAGTTTCATTGCTGAAGTATGCACCAAACAACGGTGGCCTGAATCCAC
TCTTTGGCCCTCAACAGGTAGCCATGCTGAACCAGCTATCCCAGCTAAACCAGCTTTCTCAGATCTCCCA
GTTACAGCGATTGTTAGCGCAGCAGCAAAGGGCGCAGAGTCAGAGAAGCGTGCCTTCTGGGAACCGGCCG
CAGCAAGACCAGCAGGGTCGACCTCTTAGTGTGCAGCAGCAAATGATGCAACAATCTCGTCAACTTGATC
CAAACCTGTTGGTGAAGCAGCAGACTCCACCATCTCAGCAGCAGCCACTCCATCAGCCAGCCATGAAGTC
TTTCCTTGACAATGTCATGCCCCACACTACACCTGAGCTGCAAAAAGGGCCATCACCAATAAATGCTTTC
AGCAACTTCCCTATAGGCTTGAACTCAAACTTGAATGTAAATATGGATATGAACAGTATTAAAGAGCCAG
CTGCTGCTGCTAGGGCTGCTACGACAGTGGACAGCATTTCTGTGAACACATCTTTGGATCAAAACTCCAG
CAAACATGGTGCTATTTCAAGTGGTTTCAGGCTGGAAGAGTCTCCATTTGTTCCCTATGACTTTATGAAC
AGCAGTACTTCACCAGCCAGTCCTCCAGGTTCAATAGGAGATGGCTGGCCACGTGCCAAATCGCCTAACG
GCTCTAGCAGTGTTAATTGGCCACCAGAATTTCGTCCTGGTGAGCCATGGAAAGGTTATCCAAACATTGA
CCCTGAAACTGACCCTTACGTCACTCCTGGCAGTGTCATAAACAATCTTTCAATTAATACTGTGCGGGAA
GTTGACCACCTCAGGGACAGGAACAGTGGGTCATCCTCATCCTTGAACACCACGCTGCCTTCAACTAGTG
CCTGGTCATCCATTCGTGCCTCCAACTACAACGTTCCCCTCAGCAGTACAGCACAAAGCACTTCAGCCAG
AAATAGTGATTCCAAATTGACATGGTCTCCTGGTTCAGTTACAAACACCTCTCTGGCTCATGAGCTGTGG
AAGGTCCCTTTGCCACCTAAAAACATCACTGCTCCGTCCCGCCCACCTCCGGGACTGACTGGTCAGAAGC
CACCCTTGTCTACGTGGGATAATTCTCCCCTTCGTATAGGTGGAGGATGGGGAAATTCTGACGCCAGATA
TACCCCAGGTTCCAGCTGGGGTGAGAGCAGCTCAGGGAGAATAACAAATTGGCTTGTTCTAAAAAACCTT
ACACCTCAGATCGATGGCTCAACTCTGCGCACTCTGTGCATGCAGCACGGCCCGCTGATCACATTCCACC
TGAACCTCCCTCACGGAAATGCTCTGGTCCGCTACAGTTCAAAAGAAGAGGTAGTGGAGGCACAAAAGTC
TCTGCACATGTGTGTACTGGGGAACACTACTATTCTTGCTGAGTTTGCCAGTGAAGAGGAGATCAGTCGT
TTCTTTGCACAAAGCCAGTCTCTGACCCCTTCTCCCGGCTGGCAGTCTCTCGGGTCCAGCCAGAGCCGGC
TGGGCTCCCTCGACTGTTCCCACTCATTCTCCAGCCGGACCGATCTCAATCACTGGAATGGTGCTGGGCT
GTCGGGAACTAACTGTGGAGACCTTCACGGCACTTCAGCTGCTGCTACCCCGCATTATTCCACAAGCGCT
GCTGCTCCCCCAAGCAGCAGCGACCCCCGAGGAATTAGCAGCCCATCTCCCATTAACGCTTTTCTTTCTG
TTGACCACCTGGGTGGGGGTGGAGAGTCCATGTAAGCGGCCGCTTCCCTTTAGTGAGGGTTAATGCTTCG
AGCAGACATGATAAGATACATTGATGAGTTTGGACAAACCACAACTAGAATGCAGTGAAAAAAATGCTTT
ATTTGTGAAATTTGTGATGCTATTGCTTTATTTGTAACCATTATAAGCTGCAATAAACAAGTAACAACAA
TTGCATTCATTTTATGTTTCAGGTTCAGGGGGAGATGTGGGAGGTTTTTTAAAGCAAGTAAAACCTCTAC
AAATGTGGTAAAATCCGATAAGGATCGATCCGGGCTGGCGTAATAGCGAAGAGGCCCGCACCGATCGCCC
TTCCCAACAGTTGCGCAGCCTGAATGGCGAATGG
[124 nt withheld, positions 6685-6808]
C
[91 nt withheld, positions 6810-6900]
A
[49 nt withheld, positions 6902-6950]
CCTTTGACGTTGGAGTCCACGTTCTTT
[37 nt withheld, positions 6978-7014]
ACCCTATCTCGGTCTATTCTTTTGATTTATAAGGGATTTTGCCGATTTCGGCCTATTGGTTAAAAAATGA
GCTGATTTAACAAAAATTTAACGCGAATTTTAACAAAATATTAACGCTTACAATTTCCTGATGCGGTATT
TTCTCCTTACGCATCTGTGCGGTATTTCACACCGCATACGCGGATCTGCGCAGCACCATGGCCTGAAATA
ACCTCTGAAAGAGGAACTTGGTTAGGTACCTTCTGAGGCGGAAAGAACCAGCTGTGGAATGTGTGTCAGT
TAGGGTGTGGAAAGTCCCCAGGCTCCCCAGCAGGCAGAAGTATGCAAAGCATGCATCTCAATTAGTCAGC
AACCAGGTGTGGAAAGTCCCCAGGCTCCCCAGCAGGCAGAAGTATGCAAAGCATGCATCTCAATTAGTCA
GCAACCATAGTCCCGCCCCTAACTCCGCCCATCCCGCCCCTAACTCCGCCCAGTTCCGCCCATTCTCCGC
CCCATGGCTGACTAATTTTTTTTATTTATGCAGAGGCCGAGGCCGCCTCGGCCTCTGAGCTATTCCAGAA
GTAGTGAGGAGGCTTTTTTGGAGGCCTAGGCTTTTGCAAAAAGCTTGATTCTTCTGACACAACAGTCTCG
AACTTAAGGCTAGAGCCACCATGATTGAACAAGATGGATTGCACGCAGGTTCTCCGGCCGCTTGGGTGGA
GAGGCTATTCGGCTATGACTGGGCACAACAGACAATCGGCTGCTCTGATGCCGCCGTGTTCCGGCTGTCA
GCGCAGGGGCGCCCGGTTCTTTTTGTCAAGACCGACCTGTCCGGTGCCCTGAATGAACTGCAGGACGAGG
CAGCGCGGCTATCGTGGCTGGCCACGACGGGCGTTCCTTGCGCAGCTGTGCTCGACGTTGTCACTGAAGC
GGGAAGGGACTGGCTGCTATTGGGCGAAGTGCCGGGGCAGGATCTCCTGTCATCTCACCTTGCTCCTGCC
GAGAAAGTATCCATCATGGCTGATGCAATGCGGCGGCTGCATACGCTTGATCCGGCTACCTGCCCATTCG
ACCACCAAGCGAAACATCGCATCGAGCGAGCACGTACTCGGATGGAAGCCGGTCTTGTCGATCAGGATGA
TCTGGACGAAGAGCATCAGGGGCTCGCGCCAGCCGAACTGTTCGCCAGGCTCAAGGCGCGCATGCCCGAC
GGCGAGGATCTCGTCGTGACCCATGGCGATGCCTGCTTGCCGAATATCATGGTGGAAAATGGCCGCTTTT
CTGGATTCATCGACTGTGGCCGGCTGGGTGTGGCGGACCGCTATCAGGACATAGCGTTGGCTACCCGTGA
TATTGCTGAAGAGCTTGGCGGCGAATGGGCTGACCGCTTCCTCGTGCTTTACGGTATCGCCGCTCCCGAT
TCGCAGCGCATCGCCTTCTATCGCCTTCTTGACGAGTTCTTCTGAGCGGGACTCTGGGGTTCGAAATGAC
CGACCAAGCGACGCCCAACCTGCCATCACGATGGCCGCAATAAAATATCTTTATTTTCATTACATCTGTG
TGTTGGTTTTTTGTGTGAATCGATAGCGATAAGGATCCGCGTATGGTGCACTCTCAGTACAATCTGCTCT
GATGCCGCATAGTTAAGCCAGCCCCGACACCCGCCAACACCCGCTGACGCGCCCTGACGGGCTTGTCTGC
TCCCGGCATCCGCTTACAGACAAGCTGTGACCGTCTCCGGGAGCTGCATGTGTCAGAGGTTTTCACCGTC
ATCACCGAAACGCGCGAGACGAAAGGGCCTCGTGATACGCCTATTTTTATAGGTTAATGTCATGATAATA
ATGGTTTCTTAGACGTCAGGTGGCACTTTTCGGGGAAATGTGCGCGGAACCCCTATTTGTTTATTTTTCT
AAATACATTCAAATATGTATCCGCTCATGAGACAATAACCCTGATAAATGCTTCAATAATATTGAAAAAG
GAAGAGTATGAGTATTCAACATTTCCGTGTCGCCCTTATTCCCTTTTTTGCGGCATTTTGCCTTCCTGTT
TTTGCTCACCCAGAAACGCTGGTGAAAGTAAAAGATGCTGAAGATCAGTTGGGTGCACGAGTGGGTTACA
TCGAACTGGATCTCAACAGCGGTAAGATCCTTGAGAGTTTTCGCCCCGAAGAACGTTTTCCAATGATGAG
CACTTTTAAAGTTCTGCTATGTGGCGCGGTATTATCCCGTATTGACGCCGGGCAAGAGCAACTCGGTCGC
CGCATACACTATTCTCAGAATGACTTGGTTGAGTACTCACCAGTCACAGAAAAGCATCTTACGGATGGCA
TGACAGTAAGAGAATTATGCAGTGCTGCCATAACCATGAGTGATAACACTGCGGCCAACTTACTTCTGAC
AACGATCGGAGGACCGAAGGAGCTAACCGCTTTTTTGCACAACATGGGGGATCATGTAACTCGCCTTGAT
CGTTGGGAACCGGAGCTGAATGAAGCCATACCAAACGACGAGCGTGACACCACGATGCCTGTAGCAATGG
CAACAACGTTGCGCAAACTATTAACTGGCGAACTACTTACTCTAGCTTCCCGGCAACAATTAATAGACTG
GATGGAGGCGGATAAAGTTGCAGGACCACTTCTGCGCTCGGCCCTTCCGGCTGGCTGGTTTATTGCTGAT
AAATCTGGAGCCGGTGAGCGTGGGTCTCGCGGTATCATTGCAGCACTGGGGCCAGATGGTAAGCCCTCCC
GTATCGTAGTTATCTACACGACGGGGAGTCAGGCAACTATGGATGAACGAAATAGACAGATCGCTGAGAT
AGGTGCCTCACTGATTAAGCATTGGTAACTGTCAGACCAAGTTTACTCATATATACTTTAGATTGATTTA
AAACTTCATTTTTAATTTAAAAGGATCTAGGTGAAGATCCTTTTTGATAATCTCATGACCAAAATCCCTT
AACGTGAGTTTTCGTTCCACTGAGCGTCAGACCCCGTAGAAAAGATCAAAGGATCTTCTTGAGATCCTTT
TTTTCTGCGCGTAATCTGCTGCTTGCAAACAAAAAAACCACCGCTACCAGCGGTGGTTTGTTTGCCGGAT
CAAGAGCTACCAACTCTTTTTCCGAAGGTAACTGGCTTCAGCAGAGCGCAGATACCAAATACTGTTCTTC
TAGTGTAGCCGTAGTTAGGCCACCACTTCAAGAACTCTGTAGCACCGCCTACATACCTCGCTCTGCTAAT
CCTGTTACCAGTGGCTGCTGCCAGTGGCGATAAGTCGTGTCTTACCGGGTTGGACTCAAGACGATAGTTA
CCGGATAAGGCGCAGCGGTCGGGCTGAACGGGGGGTTCGTGCACACAGCCCAGCTTGGAGCGAACGACCT
ACACCGAACTGAGATACCTACAGCGTGAGCTATGAGAAAGCGCCACGCTTCCCGAAGGGAGAAAGGCGGA
CAGGTATCCGGTAAGCGGCAGGGTCGGAACAGGAGAGCGCACGAGGGAGCTTCCAGGGGGAAACGCCTGG
TATCTTTATAGTCCTGTCGGGTTTCGCCACCTCTGACTTGAGCGTCGATTTTTGTGATGCTCGTCAGGGG
GGCGGAGCCTATGGAAAAACGCCAGCAACGCGGCCTTTTTACGGTTCCTGGCCTTTTGCTGGCCTTTTGC
TCACATGGCTCGACAGATCT
Features (pLannotate 1.2.2; 19 found; start..end, strand, type, name):
    140..517     +  enhancer       CMV enhancer: human cytomegalovirus immediate early enhancer
    518..729     +  promoter       CMV promoter: human cytomegalovirus (CMV) immediate early promoter
    890..1022    +  intron         chimeric intron: chimera between introns from human β-globin and immunoglobulin heavy chain genes
   1067..1085    +  promoter       T7 promoter: promoter for bacteriophage T7 RNA polymerase
   1128..6332    +  CDS            TNRC6A (fragment): TNR6A_HUMAN - Also known as CAGH26, KIAA1460, TNRC6. Experimental evidence at protein level: Swiss-Prot protein existence level 1. Plays a role in RNA-mediated gene silencing by both micro- RNAs (miRNAs) and short interfering RNAs (siRNAs). Required for miRNA- dependent repression of translation and for siRNA-dependent endonucleolytic cleavage of complementary mRNAs by argonaute family proteins. As a scaffolding protein, associates with argonaute proteins bound to partially complementary mRNAs, and can simultaneously recruit CCR4-NOT and PAN deadenylase complexes. From Homo sapiens (Human).
   6347..6364    -  promoter       T3 promoter (fragment): promoter for bacteriophage T3 RNA polymerase
   6373..6502    -  polyA_signal   SV40 poly(A) signal: SV40 polyadenylation signal
   6522..6590    -  CDS            large T antigen (fragment): large T antigen from SV40 (simian virus 40)
   6614..6681    +  CDS            lacZα (fragment): LacZα fragment of β-galactosidase; lacZ fragment
   6685..7113    +  rep_origin     f1 ori (sequence partly withheld): f1 bacteriophage origin of replication; arrow indicates direction of (+) strand synthesis
   7141..7192    -  misc_feature   bom (fragment): basis of mobility region from pBR322
   7257..7614    +  promoter       SV40 promoter: SV40 enhancer and early promoter
   7665..8456    +  CDS            neo: KKA2_KLEPN - Also known as kan, nptII. Experimental evidence at protein level: Swiss-Prot protein existence level 1. Resistance to kanamycin, neomycin, paromomycin, ribostamycin, butirosin and gentamicin B. From Klebsiella pneumoniae.
   8523..8571    +  polyA_signal   poly(A) signal: synthetic polyadenylation signal
   8591..8645    -  misc_feature   bom (fragment): basis of mobility region from pBR322
   8747..8782    -  CDS            rop (fragment): Rop protein, which maintains plasmids at low copy number; rop
   8877..8981    +  promoter       AmpR promoter: bla
   8982..9842    +  CDS            AmpR: β-lactamase; bla; confers resistance to ampicillin, carbenicillin, and related antibiotics
  10013..10601   +  rep_origin     ori: high-copy-number ColE1/pMB1/pBR322/pUC origin of replication
