[The description below was written by a language model from this plasmid's Addgene catalogue record and pLannotate feature annotations shown in this document.]
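Description:
pCIneo-lambdaN-HA-HsTNRC6A-CIM1-2mut-siRNAres_R is a 10.7 kb expression plasmid encoding a mutant form of human TNRC6A (GW182), a scaffold protein of the miRNA silencing machinery. The catalogue lists the backbone as unknown and the vector type and purpose as insect expression. However, the name and the annotated features point to a pCI-neo-style mammalian expression architecture, so the insect label looks inconsistent with the sequence. The plasmid is propagated in E. coli at high copy from a ColE1/pUC-type origin with ampicillin selection (AmpR). It also has an f1 origin for single-stranded DNA production. A neomycin phosphotransferase gene, driven by the SV40 enhancer/early promoter and ended by a synthetic poly(A) signal, allows G418 selection in eukaryotic cells.

The TNRC6A coding region is expressed from the CMV immediate-early enhancer and promoter. A chimeric β-globin/immunoglobulin intron follows the promoter to improve transcript processing, and an SV40 poly(A) signal terminates the unit. A T7 promoter upstream of the insert and a T3 promoter fragment downstream flank the cloning region. By name, the protein carries an N-terminal lambdaN peptide and an HA tag, although the feature table does not annotate these separately. LambdaN binds BoxB hairpins, which allows the protein to be tethered to a BoxB-containing reporter mRNA, and HA allows detection.

"CIM1-2mut" presumably refers to mutations in two CCR4-NOT-interacting motifs, but the record does not define them. "siRNAres" indicates an siRNA-resistant coding sequence, suited to complementation after knockdown of the endogenous gene. The record notes one non-silent change, K1578E, relative to isoform 2. The associated study examined how GW182 interactions with PABP and deadenylases contribute to translational repression and degradation of miRNA targets.
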