Addgene plasmid #147412: pCIneo-lambdaN-HA-HsTNRC6A-CIM1-2mut-siRNAres_R
Purpose: Insect Expression of HsTNRC6A-CIM1-2mut-siRNAres
Depositing lab: Elisa Izaurralde. Depositing organization: Max Planck Institute for Developmental Biology. Publication: The interactions of GW182 proteins with PABP and deadenylases are required for both translational repression and degradation of miRNA targets. Huntzinger E, Kuzuoglu-Ozturk D, Braun JE, Eulalio A, Wohlbold L, Izaurralde E. Nucleic Acids Res. 2013 Jan;41(2):978-94. doi: 10.1093/nar/gks1078. Epub 2012 Nov 21. PubMed 23172285.
Backbone
  Vector backbone: Unknown
  Vector type: Insect Expression
Growth in bacteria
  Bacterial resistance: Ampicillin, 100 μg/mL
  Growth temperature: 37°C
  Growth strain: DH5alpha
  Copy number: High Copy
Gene/Insert
  Gene/Insert name: HsTNRC6A-CIM1-2mut-siRNAres
  Species: H. sapiens (human)
  Mutation: one non silent mutation K1578E compared to the sequence of isoform2 given by Uniprot: Q8NDV7-2.
  Entrez Gene: TNRC6A (a.k.a. CAGH26, FAME6, GW1, GW182, TNRC6)
  Cloning method: Unknown
Terms and licenses: Academic/Nonprofit Terms; Industry Terms: Not Available to Industry
Depositor comments: Plasmids from this collection were made available to the research community and donated after the lab closed. Please note that the sequence provided by the depositing laboratory may be theoretical/predicted or based on Sanger sequencing results. There may be discrepancies between sequencing results obtained by Addgene and the depositor sequence. If an Addgene verified sequence is not available, please contact before placing your order to request that our lab fully sequence the plasmid.
How to cite: pCIneo-lambdaN-HA-HsTNRC6A-CIM1-2mut-siRNAres_R was a gift from Elisa Izaurralde (Addgene plasmid # 147412 ; http://n2t.net/addgene:147412 ; RRID:Addgene_147412)
